>Addgene plasmid #236278 | pL(CMVtight-phi-AQP1-FKBP12DD-IRES-EGFP-WPRE) | addgene full sequence | sequence record 474326 | Addgene NGS Result
TTGAGATCCTTTTTTTCTGCGCGTAATCTGCTGCTTGCAAACAAAAAAACCACCGCTACCAGCGGTGGTT
TGTTTGCCGGATCAAGAGCTACCAACTCTTTTTCCGAAGGTAACTGGCTTCAGCAGAGCGCAGATACCAA
ATACTGTTCTTCTAGTGTAGCCGTAGTTAGGCCACCACTTCAAGAACTCTGTAGCACCGCCTACATACCT
CGCTCTGCTAATCCTGTTACCAGTGGCTGCTGCCAGTGGCGATAAGTCGTGTCTTACCGGGTTGGACTCA
AGACGATAGTTACCGGATAAGGCGCAGCGGTCGGGCTGAACGGGGGGTTCGTGCACACAGCCCAGCTTGG
AGCGAACGACCTACACCGAACTGAGATACCTACAGCGTGAGCTATGAGAAAGCGCCACGCTTCCCGAAGG
GAGAAAGGCGGACAGGTATCCGGTAAGCGGCAGGGTCGGAACAGGAGAGCGCACGAGGGAGCTTCCAGGG
GGAAACGCCTGGTATCTTTATAGTCCTGTCGGGTTTCGCCACCTCTGACTTGAGCGTCGATTTTTGTGAT
GCTCGTCAGGGGGGCGGAGCCTATGGAAAAACGCCAGCAACGCGGCCTTTTTACGGTTCCTGGCCTTTTG
CTGGCCTTTTGCTCACATGTTCTTTCCTGCGTTATCCCCTGATTCTGTGGATAACCGTATTACCGCCTTT
GAGTGAGCTGATACCGCTCGCCGCAGCCGAACGACCGAGCGCAGCGAGTCAGTGAGCGAGGAAGCGGAAG
AGCGCCCAATACGCAAACCGCCTCTCCCCGCGCGTTGGCCGATTCATTAATGCAGCTGGCACGACAGGTT
TCCCGACTGGAAAGCGGGCAGTGAGCGCAACGCAATTAATGTGAGTTAGCTCACTCATTAGGCACCCCAG
GCTTTACACTTTATGCTTCCGGCTCGTATGTTGTGTGGAATTGTGAGCGGATAACAATTTCACACAGGAA
ACAGCTATGACCATGATTACGCCAAGCGCGCAATTAACCCTCACTAAAGGGAACAAAAGCTGGAGCTGCA
AGCTTAATGTAGTCTTATGCAATACTCTTGTAGTCTTGCAACATGGTAACGATGAGTTAGCAACATGCCT
TACAAGGAGAGAAAAAGCACCGTGCATGCCGATTGGTGGAAGTAAGGTGGTACGATCGTGCCTTATTAGG
AAGGCAACAGACGGGTCTGACATGGATTGGACGAACCACTGAATTGCCGCATTGCAGAGATATTGTATTT
AAGTGCCTAGCTCGATACATAAACGGGTCTCTCTGGTTAGACCAGATCTGAGCCTGGGAGCTCTCTGGCT
AACTAGGGAACCCACTGCTTAAGCCTCAATAAAGCTTGCCTTGAGTGCTTCAAGTAGTGTGTGCCCGTCT
GTTGTGTGACTCTGGTAACTAGAGATCCCTCAGACCCTTTTAGTCAGTGTGGAAAATCTCTAGCAGTGGC
GCCCGAACAGGGACTTGAAAGCGAAAGGGAAACCAGAGGAGCTCTCTCGACGCAGGACTCGGCTTGCTGA
AGCGCGCACGGCAAGAGGCGAGGGGCGGCGACTGGTGAGTACGCCAAAAATTTTGACTAGCGGAGGCTAG
AAGGAGAGAGATGGGTGCGAGAGCGTCAGTATTAAGCGGGGGAGAATTAGATCGCGATGGGAAAAAATTC
GGTTAAGGCCAGGGGGAAAGAAAAAATATAAATTAAAACATATAGTATGGGCAAGCAGGGAGCTAGAACG
ATTCGCAGTTAATCCTGGCCTGTTAGAAACATCAGAAGGCTGTAGACAAATACTGGGACAGCTACAACCA
TCCCTTCAGACAGGATCAGAAGAACTTAGATCATTATATAATACAGTAGCAACCCTCTATTGTGTGCATC
AAAGGATAGAGATAAAAGACACCAAGGAAGCTTTAGACAAGATAGAGGAAGAGCAAAACAAAAGTAAGAC
CACCGCACAGCAAGCGGCCGCTGATCTTCAGACCTGGAGGAGGAGATATGAGGGACAATTGGAGAAGTGA
ATTATATAAATATAAAGTAGTAAAAATTGAACCATTAGGAGTAGCACCCACCAAGGCAAAGAGAAGAGTG
GTGCAGAGAGAAAAAAGAGCAGTGGGAATAGGAGCTTTGTTCCTTGGGTTCTTGGGAGCAGCAGGAAGCA
CTATGGGCGCAGCGTCAATGACGCTGACGGTACAGGCCAGACAATTATTGTCTGGTATAGTGCAGCAGCA
GAACAATTTGCTGAGGGCTATTGAGGCGCAACAGCATCTGTTGCAACTCACAGTCTGGGGCATCAAGCAG
CTCCAGGCGAGAATCCTGGCTGTGGAAAGATACCTAAAGGATCAACAGCTCCTGGGGATTTGGGGTTGCT
CTGGAAAACTCATTTGCACCACTGCTGTGCCTTGGAATGCTAGTTGGAGTAATAAATCTCTGGAACAGAT
TTGGAATCACACGACCTGGATGGAGTGGGACAGAGAAATTAACAATTACACAAGCTTAATACACTCCTTA
ATTGAAGAATCGCAAAACCAGCAAGAAAAGAATGAACAAGAATTATTGGAATTAGATAAATGGGCAAGTT
TGTGGAATTGGTTTAACATAACAAATTGGCTGTGGTATATAAAATTATTCATAATGATAGTAGGAGGCTT
GGTAGGTTTAAGAATAGTTTTTGCTGTACTTTCTATAGTGAATAGAGTTAGGCAGGGATATTCACCATTA
TCGTTTCAGACCCACCTCCCAACCCCGAGGGGACCCGACAGGCCCGAAGGAATAGAAGAAGAAGGTGGAG
AGAGAGACAGAGACAGATCCATTCGATTAGTGAACGGATCTCGACGGTATCGGTTAACTTTTAAAAGAAA
AGGGGGGATTGGGGGGTACAGTGCAGGGGAAAGAATAGTAGACATAATAGCAACAGACATACAAACTAAA
GAATTACAAAAACAAATTACAAAAATTCAAAATTTTATCGATCACGAGACTAGCCTCGAGTTTACTCCCT
ATCAGTGATAGAGAACGTATGTCGAGTTTACTCCCTATCAGTGATAGAGAACGTATGTCGAGTTTACTCC
CTATCAGTGATAGAGAACGTATGTCGAGTTTATCCCTATCAGTGATAGAGAACGTATGTCGAGTTTACTC
CCTATCAGTGATAGAGAACGTATGTCGAGTTTATCCCTATCAGTGATAGAGAACGTATGTCGAGTTTACT
CCCTATCAGTGATAGAGAACGTATGTCGAGGTAGGCGTGTACGGTGGGAGGCCTATATAAGCAGAGCTCG
TTTAGTGAACCGTCAGATCGCCTGGAGAATTCGAGCTCGGTACCCGGGGATCCACCGGTTCGTCGACTAG
TCCAGTGTGGTGGAATTCTGCAGATATCAACAAGTTTGTACAAAAAAGCAGGCTTTAAAGGAACCAATTC
AGTCGACTGGATCTCGAGCTCAAGCTTCGAATTCTGCAGTCGACGGTACCGCGGGCCCGGGATCCACCGG
TCGCCACCGAGCTCGGATCCAGTACCCTTCACCATGGACTACAAGGACGACGACGACAAGGCCAGCGAGT
TCAAGAAGAAGCTCTTCTGGAGGGCAGTGGTGGCCGAGTTCCTGGCCACGACCCTCTTTGTCTTCATCAG
CATCGGTTCTGCCCTGGGCTTCAAATACCCGGTGGGGAACAACCAGACGGCGGTCCAGGACAACGTGAAG
GTGTCGCTGGCCTTCGGGCTGAGCATCGCCACGCTGGCGCAGAGTGTGGGCCACATCAGCGGCGCCCACC
TCAACCCGGCTGTCACACTGGGGCTGCTGCTCAGCTGCCAGATCAGCATCTTCCGTGCCCTCATGTACAT
CATCGCCCAGTGCGTGGGGGCCATCGTCGCCACCGCCATCCTCTCAGGCATCACCTCCTCCCTGACTGGG
AACTCGCTTGGCCGCAATGACCTGGCTGATGGTGTGAACTCGGGCCAGGGCCTGGGCATCGAGATCATCG
GGACCCTCCAGCTGGTGCTATGCGTGCTGGCTACTACCGACCGGAGGCGCCGTGACCTTGGTGGCTCAGC
CCCCCTTGCCATCGGCCTCTCTGTAGCCCTTGGACACCTCCTGGCTATTGACTACACTGGCTGTGGGATT
AACCCTGCTCGGTCCTTTGGCTCCGCGGTGATCACACACAACTTCAGCAACCACTGGATTTTCTGGGTGG
GGCCATTCATCGGGGGAGCCCTGGCTGTACTCATCTACGACTTCATCCTGGCCCCACGCAGCAGTGACCT
CACAGACCGCGTGAAGGTGTGGACCAGCGGCCAGGTGGAGGAGTATGACCTGGATGCCGACGACATCAAC
TCCAGGGTGGAGATGAAGCCCAAAGGAGTGCAGGTGGAAACCATCTCCCCAGGAGACGGGCGCACCTTCC
CCAAGCGCGGCCAGACCTGTGTGGTGCACTACACCGGGATGCTTGAAGATGGAAAGAAAGTCGATTCCTC
CCGGGACAGAAACAAGCCCTTTAAGTTTATGCTAGGCAAGCAGGAGGTGATCCGAGGCTGGGAAGAAGGG
GTTGCCCAGATGAGTGTGGGTCAGAGAGCCAAACTGACTATATCTCCAGATTATGCCTATGGTGCCACTG
GGCACCCAGGCATCATCCCACCACATGCCACTCTCGTCTTCGATGTGGAGCTTCTAAAACCGGAATAGCC
CCTCTCCCTCCCCCCCCCCTAACGTTACTGGCCGAAGCCGCTTGGAATAAGGCCGGTGTGCGTTTGTCTA
TATGTTATTTTCCACCATATTGCCGTCTTTTGGCAATGTGAGGGCCCGGAAACCTGGCCCTGTCTTCTTG
ACGAGCATTCCTAGGGGTCTTTCCCCTCTCGCCAAAGGAATGCAAGGTCTGTTGAATGTCGTGAAGGAAG
CAGTTCCTCTGGAAGCTTCTTGAAGACAAACAACGTCTGTAGCGACCCTTTGCAGGCAGCGGAACCCCCC
ACCTGGCGACAGGTGCCTCTGCGGCCAAAAGCCACGTGTATAAGATACACCTGCAAAGGCGGCACAACCC
CAGTGCCACGTTGTGAGTTGGATAGTTGTGGAAAGAGTCAAATGGCTCTCCTCAAGCGTATTCAACAAGG
GGCTGAAGGATGCCCAGAAGGTACCCCATTGTATGGGATCTGATCTGGGGCCTCGGTGCACATGCTTTAC
ATGTGTTTAGTCGAGGTTAAAAAAACGTCTAGGCCCCCCGAACCACGGGGACGTGGTTTTCCTTTGAAAA
ACACGATGATAATATGGCCACAACCATGGTGAGCAAGGGCGAGGAGCTGTTCACCGGGGTGGTGCCCATC
CTGGTCGAGCTGGACGGCGACGTAAACGGCCACAAGTTCAGCGTGTCCGGCGAGGGCGAGGGCGATGCCA
CCTACGGCAAGCTGACCCTGAAGTTCATCTGCACCACCGGCAAGCTGCCCGTGCCCTGGCCCACCCTCGT
GACCACCCTGACCTACGGCGTGCAGTGCTTCAGCCGCTACCCCGACCACATGAAGCAGCACGACTTCTTC
AAGTCCGCCATGCCCGAAGGCTACGTCCAGGAGCGCACCATCTTCTTCAAGGACGACGGCAACTACAAGA
CCCGCGCCGAGGTGAAGTTCGAGGGCGACACCCTGGTGAACCGCATCGAGCTGAAGGGCATCGACTTCAA
GGAGGACGGCAACATCCTGGGGCACAAGCTGGAGTACAACTACAACAGCCACAACGTCTATATCATGGCC
GACAAGCAGAAGAACGGCATCAAGGTGAACTTCAAGATCCGCCACAACATCGAGGACGGCAGCGTGCAGC
TCGCCGACCACTACCAGCAGAACACCCCCATCGGCGACGGCCCCGTGCTGCTGCCCGACAACCACTACCT
GAGCACCCAGTCCGCCCTGAGCAAAGACCCCAACGAGAAGCGCGATCACATGGTCCTGCTGGAGTTCGTG
ACCGCCGCCGGGATCACTCTCGGCATGGACGAGCTGTACAAGTAAAGCGGCCGCACTCGAGATATCTAGA
CCCAGCTTTCTTGTACAAAGTGGTTGATATCCAGCACAGTGGCGGCCGCTCGACAATCAACCTCTGGATT
ACAAAATTTGTGAAAGATTGACTGGTATTCTTAACTATGTTGCTCCTTTTACGCTATGTGGATACGCTGC
TTTAATGCCTTTGTATCATGCTATTGCTTCCCGTATGGCTTTCATTTTCTCCTCCTTGTATAAATCCTGG
TTGCTGTCTCTTTATGAGGAGTTGTGGCCCGTTGTCAGGCAACGTGGCGTGGTGTGCACTGTGTTTGCTG
ACGCAACCCCCACTGGTTGGGGCATTGCCACCACCTGTCAGCTCCTTTCCGGGACTTTCGCTTTCCCCCT
CCCTATTGCCACGGCGGAACTCATCGCCGCCTGCCTTGCCCGCTGCTGGACAGGGGCTCGGCTGTTGGGC
ACTGACAATTCCGTGGTGTTGTCGGGGAAGCTGACGTCCTTTCCATGGCTGCTCGCCTGTGTTGCCACCT
GGATTCTGCGCGGGACGTCCTTCTGCTACGTCCCTTCGGCCCTCAATCCAGCGGACCTTCCTTCCCGCGG
CCTGCTGCCGGCTCTGCGGCCTCTTCCGCGTCTTCGCCTTCGCCCTCAGACGAGTCGGATCTCCCTTTGG
GCCGCCTCCCCGCCTGGAATTCTGCAGATATCCGGACTAGTGATCTAATTCTACCGGGGATCCGTCGAGG
GCCCGGTACCTTTAAGACCAATGACTTACAAGGCAGCTGTAGATCTTAGCCACTTTTTAAAAGAAAAGGG
GGGACTGGAAGGGCTAGCTCACTCCCAACGAAGACAAGATCTGCTTTTTGCTTGTACTGGGTCTCTCTGG
TTAGACCAGATCTGAGCCTGGGAGCTCTCTGGCTAACTAGGGAACCCACTGCTTAAGCCTCAATAAAGCT
TGCCTTGAGTGCTTCAAGTAGTGTGTGCCCGTCTGTTGTGTGACTCTGGTAACTAGAGATCCCTCAGACC
CTTTTAGTCAGTGTGGAAAATCTCTAGCAGTAGTAGTTCATGTCATCTTATTATTCAGTATTTATAACTT
GCAAAGAAATGAATATCAGAGAGTGAGAGGAACTTGTTTATTGCAGCTTATAATGGTTACAAATAAAGCA
ATAGCATCACAAATTTCACAAATAAAGCATTTTTTTCACTGCATTCTAGTTGTGGTTTGTCCAAACTCAT
CAATGTATCTTATCATGTCTGGCTCTAGCTATCCCGCCCCTAACTCCGCCCATCCCGCCCCTAACTCAGC
CCAGTTCCGCCCATTCTCCGCCCCATGGCTGACTAATTTTTTTTATTTATGCAGAGGCCGAGGCCGCCTC
GGCCTCTGAGCTATTCCAGAAGTAGTGAGGAGGCTTTTTTGGAGGCCTAGGGACGTACCCAATTCGCCCT
ATAGTGAGTCGTATTACGCGCGCTCACTGGCCGTCGTTTTACAACGTCGTGACTGGGAAAACCCTGGCGT
TACCCAACTTAATCGCCTTGCAGCACATCCCCCTTTCGCCAGCTGGCGTAATAGCGAAGAGGCCCGCACC
GATCGCCCTTCCCAACAGTTGCGCAGCCTGAATGGCGAATGGG
[124 nt withheld, positions 7604-7727]
C
[91 nt withheld, positions 7729-7819]
A
[49 nt withheld, positions 7821-7869]
CCTTTGACGTTGGAGTCCACGTTCTTT
[37 nt withheld, positions 7897-7933]
ACCCTATCTCGGTCTATTCTTTTGATTTATAAGGGATTTTGCCGATTTCGGCCTATTGGTTAAAAAATGA
GCTGATTTAACAAAAATTTAACGCGAATTTTAACAAAATATTAACGCTTACAATTTAGGTGGCACTTTTC
GGGGAAATGTGCGCGGAACCCCTATTTGTTTATTTTTCTAAATACATTCAAATATGTATCCGCTCATGAG
ACAATAACCCTGATAAATGCTTCAATAATATTGAAAAAGGAAGAGTATGAGTATTCAACATTTCCGTGTC
GCCCTTATTCCCTTTTTTGCGGCATTTTGCCTTCCTGTTTTTGCTCACCCAGAAACGCTGGTGAAAGTAA
AAGATGCTGAAGATCAGTTGGGTGCACGAGTGGGTTACATCGAACTGGATCTCAACAGCGGTAAGATCCT
TGAGAGTTTTCGCCCCGAAGAACGTTTTCCAATGATGAGCACTTTTAAAGTTCTGCTATGTGGCGCGGTA
TTATCCCGTATTGACGCCGGGCAAGAGCAACTCGGTCGCCGCATACACTATTCTCAGAATGACTTGGTTG
AGTACTCACCAGTCACAGAAAAGCATCTTACGGATGGCATGACAGTAAGAGAATTATGCAGTGCTGCCAT
AACCATGAGTGATAACACTGCGGCCAACTTACTTCTGACAACGATCGGAGGACCGAAGGAGCTAACCGCT
TTTTTGCACAACATGGGGGATCATGTAACTCGCCTTGATCGTTGGGAACCGGAGCTGAATGAAGCCATAC
CAAACGACGAGCGTGACACCACGATGCCTGTAGCAATGGCAACAACGTTGCGCAAACTATTAACTGGCGA
ACTACTTACTCTAGCTTCCCGGCAACAATTAATAGACTGGATGGAGGCGGATAAAGTTGCAGGACCACTT
CTGCGCTCGGCCCTTCCGGCTGGCTGGTTTATTGCTGATAAATCTGGAGCCGGTGAGCGTGGGTCTCGCG
GTATCATTGCAGCACTGGGGCCAGATGGTAAGCCCTCCCGTATCGTAGTTATCTACACGACGGGGAGTCA
GGCAACTATGGATGAACGAAATAGACAGATCGCTGAGATAGGTGCCTCACTGATTAAGCATTGGTAACTG
TCAGACCAAGTTTACTCATATATACTTTAGATTGATTTAAAACTTCATTTTTAATTTAAAAGGATCTAGG
TGAAGATCCTTTTTGATAATCTCATGACCAAAATCCCTTAACGTGAGTTTTCGTTCCACTGAGCGTCAGA
CCCCGTAGAAAAGATCAAAGGATCTTC
Features (pLannotate 1.2.2; 33 found; start..end, strand, type, name):
      1..589     +  rep_origin     ori: high-copy-number ColE1/pMB1/pBR322/pUC origin of replication
    772..864     +  CDS            lacI (fragment): lac repressor; lacI; The lac repressor binds to the lac operator to inhibit transcription in E. coli. This inhibition can be relieved by adding lactose or isopropyl-β-D-thiogalactopyranoside (IPTG).
    877..898     +  protein_bind   CAP binding site: CAP binding activates transcription in the presence of cAMP. E. coli catabolite activator protein
    913..943     +  promoter       lac promoter: promoter for the E. coli lac operon
    951..967     +  protein_bind   lac operator: The lac repressor binds to the lac operator to inhibit transcription in E. coli. This inhibition can be relieved by adding lactose or isopropyl-β-D-thiogalactopyranoside (IPTG). lac repressor encoded by lacI
   1012..1030    +  promoter       T3 promoter: promoter for bacteriophage T3 RNA polymerase
   1058..1284    +  promoter       RSV promoter: Rous sarcoma virus enhancer/promoter
   1285..1465    +  LTR            5' LTR (truncated): truncated 5' long terminal repeat (LTR) from HIV-1
   1512..1637    +  misc_feature   HIV-1 Ψ: packaging signal of human immunodeficiency virus type 1
   1621..1984    +  CDS            HIV-1 gag (fragment): gag protein from human immunodeficiency virus 1; gag
   2079..2415    +  ncRNA          RRE: Accession: RF00036 - HIV Rev response element
   2740..2840    +  CDS            Rev (fragment): human immunodeficiency virus 1 (HIV-1) Rev protein; rev; enhances nuclear export of unspliced and incompletely spliced viral mRNAs
   2859..2976    +  misc_feature   cPPT/CTS: central polypurine tract and central termination sequence of HIV-1
   2998..3312    +  promoter       tight TRE promoter: Tet-responsive promoter PTight, consisting of seven tet operator sequences followed by the minimal CMV promoter
   3317..3343    +  misc_feature   MCS (fragment): pUC18/19 multiple cloning site
   3390..3414    +  protein_bind   attB1: mutant version of attB; recombination site for the Gateway® BP reaction BP Clonase™
   3443..3495    +  misc_feature   MCS: multiple cloning site
   3540..3560    +  CDS            FLAG (fragment): FLAG® epitope tag, followed by an enterokinase cleavage site
   3561..4364    +  CDS            AQP1: AQP1_HUMAN - Also known as CHIP28. Experimental evidence at protein level: Swiss-Prot protein existence level 1. Forms a water-specific channel that provides the plasma membranes of red cells and kidney proximal tubules with high permeability to water, thereby permitting water to move in the direction of an osmotic gradient. From Homo sapiens (Human).
   4365..4685    +  CDS            DD: destabilization domain that can be stabilized by Shield1 in the ProteoTuner™ system L106P mutant of FKBP12
   4800..5262    +  misc_feature   IRES: internal ribosome entry site (IRES) of the encephalomyocarditis virus (EMCV)
   5276..5995    +  CDS            EGFP: the original enhanced GFP (Yang et al., 1996) mammalian codon-optimized
   6020..6044    -  protein_bind   attB2: mutant version of attB; recombination site for the Gateway® BP reaction BP Clonase™
   6075..6663    +  misc_feature   WPRE: woodchuck hepatitis virus posttranscriptional regulatory element
   6726..6863    +  CDS            nef (fragment): NEF_HV1LA - Experimental evidence at protein level: Swiss-Prot protein existence level 1. Extracellular Nef protein targets CD4(+) T-lymphocytes for apoptosis by interacting with CXCR4 surface receptors. From Human immunodeficiency virus type 1 group M subtype B (isolate Lai) (HIV-1).
   6849..7029    +  LTR            5' LTR (truncated): truncated 5' long terminal repeat (LTR) from HIV-1
   7101..7222    +  polyA_signal   SV40 poly(A) signal: SV40 polyadenylation signal
   7262..7397    +  rep_origin     SV40 ori: SV40 origin of replication
   7418..7436    -  promoter       T7 promoter: promoter for bacteriophage T7 RNA polymerase
   7444..7599    +  CDS            lacZα (fragment): LacZα fragment of β-galactosidase; lacZ fragment
   7604..8032    +  rep_origin     f1 ori (sequence partly withheld): f1 bacteriophage origin of replication; arrow indicates direction of (+) strand synthesis
   8085..8189    +  promoter       AmpR promoter: bla
   8190..9050    +  CDS            AmpR: β-lactamase; bla; confers resistance to ampicillin, carbenicillin, and related antibiotics
