[The description below was written by a language model from this plasmid's Addgene catalogue record and pLannotate feature annotations shown in this document.]
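Description:
pL(CMVtight-phi-AQP1-FKBP12DD-IRES-EGFP-WPRE) is a 9.2 kb HIV-1-based lentiviral transfer plasmid for doxycycline-inducible expression of a destabilized human aquaporin 1 reporter in mammalian cells. It is propagated in E. coli through a high-copy ColE1/pUC-type origin with ampicillin selection (AmpR), and it also carries an f1 origin, an SV40 origin, and remnants of a lac/lacZα cloning region. The viral portion has a third-generation layout. An RSV promoter drives a truncated 5' LTR, followed by the Ψ packaging signal with a partial gag sequence, the Rev response element and the cPPT/CTS. A second truncated LTR and an SV40 polyadenylation signal close the genome. No packaging or envelope genes are annotated, so these functions would have to be supplied in trans to make virus.

The payload is driven by the tight TRE promoter (seven tet operators upstream of a minimal CMV promoter). Transcription therefore requires a Tet-On transactivator, which this plasmid does not encode and which must come from the target cell line. The first cistron is AQP1 with an N-terminal FLAG tag, fused at its C terminus to the FKBP12 L106P destabilization domain. This domain directs the protein for degradation unless a stabilizing ligand such as Shield1 is present. An EMCV IRES then allows translation of EGFP from the same transcript, marking transduced and induced cells, and a WPRE enhances transcript expression. Gateway attB1 and attB2 sites flank the cassette. What "phi" in the name refers to is not stated in the record. The associated publication concerns destabilized reporters for chemically gated, background-subtracted deep-tissue imaging, which fits the combination of transcriptional control by doxycycline and degron-based control of protein stability.
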