Addgene plasmid #236278: pL(CMVtight-phi-AQP1-FKBP12DD-IRES-EGFP-WPRE)
Purpose: Lentiviral vector that can express doxycycline-inducible hAqp1 with fkbp12 degron in Tet ON mammalian cells. CMVtight promoter. EGFP marker.
Depositing lab: Arnab Mukherjee. Depositing organization: University of California, Santa Barbara. Publication: Destabilized reporters for background-subtracted, chemically-gated, and multiplexed deep-tissue imaging. Yun J, Huang Y, Miller ADC, Chang BL, Baldini L, Dhanabalan KM, Li E, Li H, Mukherjee A. Chem Sci. 2024 Jun 4;15(28):11108-11121. doi: 10.1039/d4sc00377b. eCollection 2024 Jul 17. PubMed 39027298.
Backbone
  Vector backbone: lentiviral vector
  Vector type: Mammalian Expression, Lentiviral
Growth in bacteria
  Bacterial resistance: Ampicillin, 100 μg/mL
  Growth temperature: 37°C
  Growth strain: NEB Stable
  Copy number: High Copy
Gene/Insert
  Gene/Insert name: human aquaporin 1
  Species: H. sapiens (human)
  Entrez Gene: AQP1 (a.k.a. AQP-CHIP, CHIP28, CO)
  Promoter: CMVtight
  Tag / fusion protein: fkbp12 (C terminal on insert); Flag (N terminal on insert)
  Cloning method: Gibson Cloning
  Sequencing primers: 5′ gaagaaggtggagagag
Terms and licenses: Academic/Nonprofit Terms; Industry Terms: Not Available to Industry
How to cite: pL(CMVtight-phi-AQP1-FKBP12DD-IRES-EGFP-WPRE) was a gift from Arnab Mukherjee (Addgene plasmid # 236278 ; http://n2t.net/addgene:236278 ; RRID:Addgene_236278)
