>Addgene plasmid #236278 | pL(CMVtight-phi-AQP1-FKBP12DD-IRES-EGFP-WPRE) | depositor partial sequence | sequence record 464969 | p(Tight-TRE)
GAGTTTACTCCCTATCAGTGATAGAGAACGTATGTCGAGTTTACTCCCTATCAGTGATAGAGAACGATGT
CGAGTTTACTCCCTATCAGTGATAGAGAACGTATGTCGAGTTTACTCCCTATCAGTGATAGAGAACGTAT
GTCGAGTTTACTCCCTATCAGTGATAGAGAACGTATGTCGAGTTTATCCCTATCAGTGATAGAGAACGTA
TGTCGAGTTTACTCCCTATCAGTGATAGAGAACGTATGTCGAGGTAGGCGTGTACGGTGGGAGGCCTATA
TAAGCAGAGCTCGTTTAGTGAACCGTCAGATCGCC
