>Addgene plasmid #236278 | pL(CMVtight-phi-AQP1-FKBP12DD-IRES-EGFP-WPRE) | depositor partial sequence | sequence record 464970 | kozak-FLAG-hAQP1-fkbp12
GAGCTCGGATCCAGTACCCTTCACCATGGACTACAAGGACGACGACGACAAGGCCAGCGAGTTCAAGAAG
AAGCTCTTCTGGAGGGCAGTGGTGGCCGAGTTCCTGGCCACGACCCTCTTTGTCTTCATCAGCATCGGTT
CTGCCCTGGGCTTCAAATACCCGGTGGGGAACAACCAGACGGCGGTCCAGGACAACGTGAAGGTGTCGCT
GGCCTTCGGGCTGAGCATCGCCACGCTGGCGCAGAGTGTGGGCCACATCAGCGGCGCCCACCTCAACCCG
GCTGTCACACTGGGGCTGCTGCTCAGCTGCCAGATCAGCATCTTCCGTGCCCTCATGTACATCATCGCCC
AGTGCGTGGGGGCCATCGTCGCCACCGCCATCCTCTCAGGCATCACCTCCTCCCTGACTGGGAACTCGCT
TGGCCGCAATGACCTGGCTGATGGTGTGAACTCGGGCCAGGGCCTGGGCATCGAGATCATCGGGACCCTC
CAGCTGGTGCTATGCGTGCTGGCTACTACCGACCGGAGGCGCCGTGACCTTGGTGGCTCAGCCCCCCTTG
CCATCGGCCTCTCTGTAGCCCTTGGACACCTCCTGGCTATTGACTACACTGGCTGTGGGATTAACCCTGC
TCGGTCCTTTGGCTCCGCGGTGATCACACACAACTTCAGCAACCACTGGATTTTCTGGGTGGGGCCATTC
ATCGGGGGAGCCCTGGCTGTACTCATCTACGACTTCATCCTGGCCCCACGCAGCAGTGACCTCACAGACC
GCGTGAAGGTGTGGACCAGCGGCCAGGTGGAGGAGTATGACCTGGATGCCGACGACATCAACTCCAGGGT
GGAGATGAAGCCCAAAGGAGTGCAGGTGGAAACCATCTCCCCAGGAGACGGGCGCACCTTCCCCAAGCGC
GGCCAGACCTGTGTGGTGCACTACACCGGGATGCTTGAAGATGGAAAGAAAGTCGATTCCTCCCGGGACA
GAAACAAGCCCTTTAAGTTTATGCTAGGCAAGCAGGAGGTGATCCGAGGCTGGGAAGAAGGGGTTGCCCA
GATGAGTGTGGGTCAGAGAGCCAAACTGACTATATCTCCAGATTATGCCTATGGTGCCACTGGGCACCCA
GGCATCATCCCACCACATGCCACTCTCGTCTTCGATGTGGAGCTTCTAAAACCGGAATAG
