>Addgene plasmid #236278 | pL(CMVtight-phi-AQP1-FKBP12DD-IRES-EGFP-WPRE) | depositor partial sequence | sequence record 464971 | IRES2
CCCCTCTCCCTCCCCCCCCCCTAACGTTACTGGCCGAAGCCGCTTGGAATAAGGCCGGTGTGCGTTTGTC
TATATGTTATTTTCCACCATATTGCCGTCTTTTGGCAATGTGAGGGCCCGGAAACCTGGCCCTGTCTTCT
TGACGAGCATTCCTAGGGGTCTTTCCCCTCTCGCCAAAGGAATGCAAGGTCTGTTGAATGTCGTGAAGGA
AGCAGTTCCTCTGGAAGCTTCTTGAAGACAAACAACGTCTGTAGCGACCCTTTGCAGGCAGCGGAACCCC
CCACCTGGCGACAGGTGCCTCTGCGGCCAAAAGCCACGTGTATAAGATACACCTGCAAAGGCGGCACAAC
CCCAGTGCCACGTTGTGAGTTGGATAGTTGTGGAAAGAGTCAAATGGCTCTCCTCAAGCGTATTCAACAA
GGGGCTGAAGGATGCCCAGAAGGTACCCCATTGTATGGGATCTGATCTGGGGCCTCGGTGCACATGCTTT
ACATGTGTTTAGTCGAGGTTAAAAAAACGTCTAGGCCCCCCGAACCACGGGGACGTGGTTTTCCTTTGAA
AAACACGATGATAATATGGCCACAACC
