>Addgene plasmid #236278 | pL(CMVtight-phi-AQP1-FKBP12DD-IRES-EGFP-WPRE) | depositor partial sequence | sequence record 464972 | EGFP
ATGGTGAGCAAGGGCGAGGAGCTGTTCACCGGGGTGGTGCCCATCCTGGTCGAGCTGGACGGCGACGTAA
ACGGCCACAAGTTCAGCGTGTCCGGCGAGGGCGAGGGCGATGCCACCTACGGCAAGCTGACCCTGAAGTT
CATCTGCACCACCGGCAAGCTGCCCGTGCCCTGGCCCACCCTCGTGACCACCCTGACCTACGGCGTGCAG
TGCTTCAGCCGCTACCCCGACCACATGAAGCAGCACGACTTCTTCAAGTCCGCCATGCCCGAAGGCTACG
TCCAGGAGCGCACCATCTTCTTCAAGGACGACGGCAACTACAAGACCCGCGCCGAGGTGAAGTTCGAGGG
CGACACCCTGGTGAACCGCATCGAGCTGAAGGGCATCGACTTCAAGGAGGACGGCAACATCCTGGGGCAC
AAGCTGGAGTACAACTACAACAGCCACAACGTCTATATCATGGCCGACAAGCAGAAGAACGGCATCAAGG
TGAACTTCAAGATCCGCCACAACATCGAGGACGGCAGCGTGCAGCTCGCCGACCACTACCAGCAGAACAC
CCCCATCGGCGACGGCCCCGTGCTGCTGCCCGACAACCACTACCTGAGCACCCAGTCCGCCCTGAGCAAA
GACCCCAACGAGAAGCGCGATCACATGGTCCTGCTGGAGTTCGTGACCGCCGCCGGGATCACTCTCGGCA
TGGACGAGCTGTACAAGTAA
