>Addgene plasmid #236278 | pL(CMVtight-phi-AQP1-FKBP12DD-IRES-EGFP-WPRE) | depositor partial sequence | sequence record 464975 | AmpR
ATGAGTATTCAACATTTCCGTGTCGCCCTTATTCCCTTTTTTGCGGCATTTTGCCTTCCTGTTTTTGCTC
ACCCAGAAACGCTGGTGAAAGTAAAAGATGCTGAAGATCAGTTGGGTGCACGAGTGGGTTACATCGAACT
GGATCTCAACAGCGGTAAGATCCTTGAGAGTTTTCGCCCCGAAGAACGTTTTCCAATGATGAGCACTTTT
AAAGTTCTGCTATGTGGCGCGGTATTATCCCGTATTGACGCCGGGCAAGAGCAACTCGGTCGCCGCATAC
ACTATTCTCAGAATGACTTGGTTGAGTACTCACCAGTCACAGAAAAGCATCTTACGGATGGCATGACAGT
AAGAGAATTATGCAGTGCTGCCATAACCATGAGTGATAACACTGCGGCCAACTTACTTCTGACAACGATC
GGAGGACCGAAGGAGCTAACCGCTTTTTTGCACAACATGGGGGATCATGTAACTCGCCTTGATCGTTGGG
AACCGGAGCTGAATGAAGCCATACCAAACGACGAGCGTGACACCACGATGCCTGTAGCAATGGCAACAAC
GTTGCGCAAACTATTAACTGGCGAACTACTTACTCTAGCTTCCCGGCAACAATTAATAGACTGGATGGAG
GCGGATAAAGTTGCAGGACCACTTCTGCGCTCGGCCCTTCCGGCTGGCTGGTTTATTGCTGATAAATCTG
GAGCCGGTGAGCGTGGGTCTCGCGGTATCATTGCAGCACTGGGGCCAGATGGTAAGCCCTCCCGTATCGT
AGTTATCTACACGACGGGGAGTCAGGCAACTATGGATGAACGAAATAGACAGATCGCTGAGATAGGTGCC
TCACTGATTAAGCATTGGTAA
